>Addgene plasmid #122806 | pAC10086_pLX-Blast(1-58)-NpuDnaE(N)-IRES-TagBFP2 | depositor full sequence | sequence record 234311 | pAC10086_pLX-Blast(1-58)-NpuDnaE(N)-IRES-TagBFP2 sequence 9129 bps
CCCGGGGTTATTAATAGTAATCAATTACGGGGTCATTAGTTCATAGCCCATATATGGAGTTCCGCGTTAC
ATAACTTACGGTAAATGGCCCGCCTGGCTGACCGCCCAACGACCCCCGCCCATTGACGTCAATAATGACG
TATGTTCCCATAGTAACGCCAATAGGGACTTTCCATTGACGTCAATGGGTGGAGTATTTACGGTAAACTG
CCCACTTGGCAGTACATCAAGTGTATCATATGCCAAGTACGCCCCCTATTGACGTCAATGACGGTAAATG
GCCCGCCTGGCATTATGCCCAGTACATGACCTTATGGGACTTTCCTACTTGGCAGTACATCTACGTATTA
GTCATCGCTATTACCATGGTGATGCGGTTTTGGCAGTACATCAATGGGCGTGGATAGCGGTTTGACTCAC
GGGGATTTCCAAGTCTCCACCCCATTGACGTCAATGGGAGTTTGTTTTGGCACCAAAATCAACGGGACTT
TCCAAAATGTCGTAACAACTCCGCCCCATTGACGCAAATGGGCGGTAGGCGTGTACGGTGGGAGGTCTAT
ATAAGCAGAGCTCTCTGGCTAACTGTCGGGATCAACAAGTTTGTACAAAAAAGCAGGCTCCGAATTCACC
GGTGCCGCCACCATGAAAACATTTAACATTTCTCAACAGGATCTAGAATTAGTAGAAGTAGCGACAGAGA
AGATTACAATGCTTTATGAGGATAATAAACATCATGTGGGAGCGGCAATTCGTACGAAAACAGGAGAAAT
CATTTCGGCAGTACATATTGAAGCGTATATAGGACGAGTAACTGTTTGCCTTTCATACGAGACCGAGATC
CTGACTGTCGAGTACGGATTGCTTCCTATCGGCAAAATCGTGGAGAAGAGGATTGAATGTACCGTCTATT
CAGTCGATAATAATGGGAACATCTACACACAGCCCGTGGCTCAATGGCACGACAGAGGAGAGCAGGAAGT
TTTTGAATACTGTCTCGAGGACGGATCCCTCATCCGCGCTACTAAAGATCATAAGTTTATGACCGTGGAC
GGCCAGATGCTGCCAATTGACGAAATTTTTGAACGAGAGCTGGATCTGATGAGAGTCGACAACCTTCCAA
ACTGATTAATTAAGAATTCGACCCAGCTTTCTTGTACAAAGTGGTTGGTAAGCCTATCCCTAACCCTCTC
CTCGGTCTCGATTCTACGTAGTAATGAGCTAGCAGTCTCGAGGTTAACGAATTCCGCCCCCCCCCTAACG
TTACTGGCCGAAGCCGCTTGGAATAAGGCCGGTGTGCGCTTGTCTATATGTTATTTTCCACCATATTGCC
GTCTTTTGGCAATGTGAGGGCCCGGAAACCTGGCCCTGTCTTCTTGACGAGCATTCCTAGGGGTCTTTCC
CCTCTCGCCAAAGGAATGCAAGGTCTGTTGAATGTCGTGAAGGAAGCAGTTCCTCTGGAAGCTTCTTGAA
GACAAACAACGTCTGTAGCGACCCTTTGCAGGCAGCGGAACCCCCCACCTGGCGACAGGTGCCCCTGCGG
CCAAAAGCCACGTGTATAAGATACACCTGCAAAGGCGGCACAACCCCAGTGCCACGTTGTGAGTTGGATA
GTTGTGGAAAGAGTCAAATGGCTCTCCTCAAGCGTATTCAACAAGGGGCTGAAGGATGCCCAGAAGGTAC
CCCATTGTATGGGATCTGATCTGGGGCCTCGGTGCACATGCTTTACATGTGTTTAGTCGAGGTTAAAAAA
ACGTCTAGGCCCCCCGAACCACGGGGACGTGGTTTTCCTTTGAAAAACACGATAATACCATGGCCATGAG
CGAGCTGATTAAGGAGAACATGCACATGAAGCTGTACATGGAGGGCACCGTGGACAACCATCACTTCAAG
TGCACATCCGAGGGCGAAGGCAAGCCCTACGAGGGCACCCAGACCATGAGAATCAAGGTGGTCGAGGGCG
GCCCTCTCCCCTTCGCCTTCGACATCCTGGCTACTAGCTTCCTCTACGGCAGCAAGACCTTCATCAACCA
CACCCAGGGCATCCCCGACTTCTTCAAGCAGTCCTTCCCTGAGGGCTTCACATGGGAGAGAGTCACCACA
TACGAAGACGGGGGCGTGCTGACCGCTACCCAGGACACCAGCCTCCAGGACGGCTGCCTCATCTACAACG
TCAAGATCAGAGGGGTGAACTTCACATCCAACGGCCCTGTGATGCAGAAGAAAACACTCGGCTGGGAGGC
CTTCACCGAGACGCTGTACCCCGCTGACGGCGGCCTGGAAGGCAGAAACGACATGGCCCTGAAGCTCGTG
GGCGGGAGCCATCTGATCGCAAACATCAAGACCACATATAGATCCAAGAAACCCGCTAAGAACCTCAAGA
TGCCTGGCGTCTACTATGTGGACTACAGACTGGAAAGAATCAAGGAGGCCAACAACGAGACCTACGTCGA
GCAGCACGAGGTGGCAGTGGCCAGATACTGCGACCTCCCTAGCAAACTGGGGCACAAGCTTAATTAACAC
CGGTGGCGCGTTAAGTCGACAATCAACCTCTGGATTACAAAATTTGTGAAAGATTGACTGGTATTCTTAA
CTATGTTGCTCCTTTTACGCTATGTGGATACGCTGCTTTAATGCCTTTGTATCATGCTATTGCTTCCCGT
ATGGCTTTCATTTTCTCCTCCTTGTATAAATCCTGGTTGCTGTCTCTTTATGAGGAGTTGTGGCCCGTTG
TCAGGCAACGTGGCGTGGTGTGCACTGTGTTTGCTGACGCAACCCCCACTGGTTGGGGCATTGCCACCAC
CTGTCAGCTCCTTTCCGGGACTTTCGCTTTCCCCCTCCCTATTGCCACGGCGGAACTCATCGCCGCCTGC
CTTGCCCGCTGCTGGACAGGGGCTCGGCTGTTGGGCACTGACAATTCCGTGGTGTTGTCGGGGAAATCAT
CGTCCTTTCCTTGGCTGCTCGCCTGTGTTGCCACCTGGATTCTGCGCGGGACGTCCTTCTGCTACGTCCC
TTCGGCCCTCAATCCAGCGGACCTTCCTTCCCGCGGCCTGCTGCCGGCTCTGCGGCCTCTTCCGCGTCTT
CGCCTTCGCCCTCAGACGAGTCGGATCTCCCTTTGGGCCGCCTCCCCGCGTCGACTTTAAGACCAATGAC
TTACAAGGCAGCTGTAGATCTTAGCCACTTTTTAAAAGAAAAGGGGGGACTGGAAGGGCTAATTCACTCC
CAACGAAGACAAGATCTGCTTTTTGCTTGTACTGGGTCTCTCTGGTTAGACCAGATCTGAGCCTGGGAGC
TCTCTGGCTAACTAGGGAACCCACTGCTTAAGCCTCAATAAAGCTTGCCTTGAGTGCTTCAAGTAGTGTG
TGCCCGTCTGTTGTGTGACTCTGGTAACTAGAGATCCCTCAGACCCTTTTAGTCAGTGTGGAAAATCTCT
AGCAGTACGTATAGTAGTTCATGTCATCTTATTATTCAGTATTTATAACTTGCAAAGAAATGAATATCAG
AGAGTGAGAGGAACTTGTTTATTGCAGCTTATAATGGTTACAAATAAAGCAATAGCATCACAAATTTCAC
AAATAAAGCATTTTTTTCACTGCATTCTAGTTGTGGTTTGTCCAAACTCATCAATGTATCTTATCATGTC
TGGCTCTAGCTATCCCGCCCCTAACTCCGCCCATCCCGCCCCTAACTCCGCCCAGTTCCGCCCATTCTCC
GCCCCATGGCTGACTAATTTTTTTTATTTATGCAGAGGCCGAGGCCGCCTCGGCCTCTGAGCTATTCCAG
AAGTAGTGAGGAGGCTTTTTTGGAGGCCTAGGGACGTACCCAATTCGCCCTATAGTGAGTCGTATTACGC
GCGCTCACTGGCCGTCGTTTTACAACGTCGTGACTGGGAAAACCCTGGCGTTACCCAACTTAATCGCCTT
GCAGCACATCCCCCTTTCGCCAGCTGGCGTAATAGCGAAGAGGCCCGCACCGATCGCCCTTCCCAACAGT
TGCGCAGCCTGAATGGCGAATGGG
[124 nt withheld, positions 4015-4138]
C
[91 nt withheld, positions 4140-4230]
A
[49 nt withheld, positions 4232-4280]
CCTTTGACGTTGGAGTCCACGTTCTTT
[37 nt withheld, positions 4308-4344]
ACCCTATCTCGGTCTATTCTTTTGATTTATAAGGGATTTTGCCGATTTCGGCCTATTGGTTAAAAAATGA
GCTGATTTAACAAAAATTTAACGCGAATTTTAACAAAATATTAACGCTTACAATTTAGGTGGCACTTTTC
GGGGAAATGTGCGCGGAACCCCTATTTGTTTATTTTTCTAAATACATTCAAATATGTATCCGCTCATGAG
ACAATAACCCTGATAAATGCTTCAATAATATTGAAAAAGGAAGAGTATGAGTATTCAACATTTCCGTGTC
GCCCTTATTCCCTTTTTTGCGGCATTTTGCCTTCCTGTTTTTGCTCACCCAGAAACGCTGGTGAAAGTAA
AAGATGCTGAAGATCAGTTGGGTGCACGAGTGGGTTACATCGAACTGGATCTCAACAGCGGTAAGATCCT
TGAGAGTTTTCGCCCCGAAGAACGTTTTCCAATGATGAGCACTTTTAAAGTTCTGCTATGTGGCGCGGTA
TTATCCCGTATTGACGCCGGGCAAGAGCAACTCGGTCGCCGCATACACTATTCTCAGAATGACTTGGTTG
AGTACTCACCAGTCACAGAAAAGCATCTTACGGATGGCATGACAGTAAGAGAATTATGCAGTGCTGCCAT
AACCATGAGTGATAACACTGCGGCCAACTTACTTCTGACAACGATCGGAGGACCGAAGGAGCTAACCGCT
TTTTTGCACAACATGGGGGATCATGTAACTCGCCTTGATCGTTGGGAACCGGAGCTGAATGAAGCCATAC
CAAACGACGAGCGTGACACCACGATGCCTGTAGCAATGGCAACAACGTTGCGCAAACTATTAACTGGCGA
ACTACTTACTCTAGCTTCCCGGCAACAATTAATAGACTGGATGGAGGCGGATAAAGTTGCAGGACCACTT
CTGCGCTCGGCCCTTCCGGCTGGCTGGTTTATTGCTGATAAATCTGGAGCCGGTGAGCGTGGGTCTCGCG
GTATCATTGCAGCACTGGGGCCAGATGGTAAGCCCTCCCGTATCGTAGTTATCTACACGACGGGGAGTCA
GGCAACTATGGATGAACGAAATAGACAGATCGCTGAGATAGGTGCCTCACTGATTAAGCATTGGTAACTG
TCAGACCAAGTTTACTCATATATACTTTAGATTGATTTAAAACTTCATTTTTAATTTAAAAGGATCTAGG
TGAAGATCCTTTTTGATAATCTCATGACCAAAATCCCTTAACGTGAGTTTTCGTTCCACTGAGCGTCAGA
CCCCGTAGAAAAGATCAAAGGATCTTCTTGAGATCCTTTTTTTCTGCGCGTAATCTGCTGCTTGCAAACA
AAAAAACCACCGCTACCAGCGGTGGTTTGTTTGCCGGATCAAGAGCTACCAACTCTTTTTCCGAAGGTAA
CTGGCTTCAGCAGAGCGCAGATACCAAATACTGTTCTTCTAGTGTAGCCGTAGTTAGGCCACCACTTCAA
GAACTCTGTAGCACCGCCTACATACCTCGCTCTGCTAATCCTGTTACCAGTGGCTGCTGCCAGTGGCGAT
AAGTCGTGTCTTACCGGGTTGGACTCAAGACGATAGTTACCGGATAAGGCGCAGCGGTCGGGCTGAACGG
GGGGTTCGTGCACACAGCCCAGCTTGGAGCGAACGACCTACACCGAACTGAGATACCTACAGCGTGAGCT
ATGAGAAAGCGCCACGCTTCCCGAAGGGAGAAAGGCGGACAGGTATCCGGTAAGCGGCAGGGTCGGAACA
GGAGAGCGCACGAGGGAGCTTCCAGGGGGAAACGCCTGGTATCTTTATAGTCCTGTCGGGTTTCGCCACC
TCTGACTTGAGCGTCGATTTTTGTGATGCTCGTCAGGGGGGCGGAGCCTATGGAAAAACGCCAGCAACGC
GGCCTTTTTACGGTTCCTGGCCTTTTGCTGGCCTTTTGCTCACATGTTCTTTCCTGCGTTATCCCCTGAT
TCTGTGGATAACCGTATTACCGCCTTTGAGTGAGCTGATACCGCTCGCCGCAGCCGAACGACCGAGCGCA
GCGAGTCAGTGAGCGAGGAAGCGGAAGAGCGCCCAATACGCAAACCGCCTCTCCCCGCGCGTTGGCCGAT
TCATTAATGCAGCTGGCACGACAGGTTTCCCGACTGGAAAGCGGGCAGTGAGCGCAACGCAATTAATGTG
AGTTAGCTCACTCATTAGGCACCCCAGGCTTTACACTTTATGCTTCCGGCTCGTATGTTGTGTGGAATTG
TGAGCGGATAACAATTTCACACAGGAAACAGCTATGACCATGATTACGCCAAGCGCGCAATTAACCCTCA
CTAAAGGGAACAAAAGCTGGAGCTGCAAGCTTAATGTAGTCTTATGCAATACTCTTGTAGTCTTGCAACA
TGGTAACGATGAGTTAGCAACATGCCTTACAAGGAGAGAAAAAGCACCGTGCATGCCGATTGGTGGAAGT
AAGGTGGTACGATCGTGCCTTATTAGGAAGGCAACAGACGGGTCTGACATGGATTGGACGAACCACTGAA
TTGCCGCATTGCAGAGATATTGTATTTAAGTGCCTAGCTCGATACATAAACGGGTCTCTCTGGTTAGACC
AGATCTGAGCCTGGGAGCTCTCTGGCTAACTAGGGAACCCACTGCTTAAGCCTCAATAAAGCTTGCCTTG
AGTGCTTCAAGTAGTGTGTGCCCGTCTGTTGTGTGACTCTGGTAACTAGAGATCCCTCAGACCCTTTTAG
TCAGTGTGGAAAATCTCTAGCAGTGGCGCCCGAACAGGGACTTGAAAGCGAAAGGGAAACCAGAGGAGCT
CTCTCGACGCAGGACTCGGCTTGCTGAAGCGCGCACGGCAAGAGGCGAGGGGCGGCGACTGGTGAGTACG
CCAAAAATTTTGACTAGCGGAGGCTAGAAGGAGAGAGATGGGTGCGAGAGCGTCAGTATTAAGCGGGGGA
GAATTAGATCGCGATGGGAAAAAATTCGGTTAAGGCCAGGGGGAAAGAAAAAATATAAATTAAAACATAT
AGTATGGGCAAGCAGGGAGCTAGAACGATTCGCAGTTAATCCTGGCCTGTTAGAAACATCAGAAGGCTGT
AGACAAATACTGGGACAGCTACAACCATCCCTTCAGACAGGATCAGAAGAACTTAGATCATTATATAATA
CAGTAGCAACCCTCTATTGTGTGCATCAAAGGATAGAGATAAAAGACACCAAGGAAGCTTTAGACAAGAT
AGAGGAAGAGCAAAACAAAAGTAAGACCACCGCACAGCAAGCGGCCGCTGATCTTCAGACCTGGAGGAGG
AGATATGAGGGACAATTGGAGAAGTGAATTATATAAATATAAAGTAGTAAAAATTGAACCATTAGGAGTA
GCACCCACCAAGGCAAAGAGAAGAGTGGTGCAGAGAGAAAAAAGAGCAGTGGGAATAGGAGCTTTGTTCC
TTGGGTTCTTGGGAGCAGCAGGAAGCACTATGGGCGCAGCGTCAATGACGCTGACGGTACAGGCCAGACA
ATTATTGTCTGGTATAGTGCAGCAGCAGAACAATTTGCTGAGGGCTATTGAGGCGCAACAGCATCTGTTG
CAACTCACAGTCTGGGGCATCAAGCAGCTCCAGGCAAGAATCCTGGCTGTGGAAAGATACCTAAAGGATC
AACAGCTCCTGGGGATTTGGGGTTGCTCTGGAAAACTCATTTGCACCACTGCTGTGCCTTGGAATGCTAG
TTGGAGTAATAAATCTCTGGAACAGATTTGGAATCACACGACCTGGATGGAGTGGGACAGAGAAATTAAC
AATTACACAAGCTTAATACACTCCTTAATTGAAGAATCGCAAAACCAGCAAGAAAAGAATGAACAAGAAT
TATTGGAATTAGATAAATGGGCAAGTTTGTGGAATTGGTTTAACATAACAAATTGGCTGTGGTATATAAA
ATTATTCATAATGATAGTAGGAGGCTTGGTAGGTTTAAGAATAGTTTTTGCTGTACTTTCTATAGTGAAT
AGAGTTAGGCAGGGATATTCACCATTATCGTTTCAGACCCACCTCCCAACCCCGAGGGGACCCTTGCGCC
TTTTCCAAGGCAGCCCTGGGTTTGCGCAGGGACGCGGCTGCTCTGGGCGTGGTTCCGGGAAACGCAGCGG
CGCCGACCCTGGGTCTCGCACATTCTTCACGTCCGTTCGCAGCGTCACCCGGATCTTCGCCGCTACCCTT
GTGGGCCCCCCGGCGACGCTTCCTGCTCCGCCCCTAAGTCGGGAAGGTTCCTTGCGGTTCGCGGCGTGCC
GGACGTGACAAACGGAAGCCGCACGTCTCACTAGTACCCTCGCAGACGGACAGCGCCAGGGAGCAATGGC
AGCGCGCCGACCGCGATGGGCTGTGGCCAATAGCGGCTGCTCAGCAGGGCGCGCCGAGAGCAGCGGCCGG
GAAGGGGCGGTGCGGGAGGCGGGGTGTGGGGCGGTAGTGTGGGCCCTGTTCCTGCCCGCGCGGTGTTCCG
CATTCTGCAAGCCTCCGGAGCGCACGTCGGCAGTCGGCTCCCTCGTTGACCGAATCACCGACCTCTCTCC
CCAGGGGGTACCCAGCTGTCTAGAGAATTCTAGATCTTGAGACAAATGGCAGTATTCATCCACAATTTTA
AAAGAAAAGGGGGGATTGGGGGGTACAGTGCAGGGGAAAGAATAGTAGACATAATAGCAACAGACATACA
AACTAAAGAATTACAAAAACAAATTACAAAAATTCAAAATTTTCGGGTTTATTACAGGGACAGCAGAGAT
CCACTTTGGCGCCGGCTCGAGGGGG
Features (pLannotate 1.2.2; 33 found; start..end, strand, type, name):
     65..368     +  enhancer       CMV enhancer: human cytomegalovirus immediate early enhancer
    369..572     +  promoter       CMV promoter: human cytomegalovirus (CMV) immediate early promoter
    595..619     +  protein_bind   attB1: mutant version of attB; recombination site for the Gateway® BP reaction BP Clonase™
    643..819     +  CDS            bsr (fragment): BSR_BACCE - Experimental evidence at protein level: Swiss-Prot protein existence level 1. Catalyzes the deamination of the cytosine moiety of the antibiotics blasticidin S, cytomycin and acetylblasticidin S. From Bacillus cereus.
    817..1116    +  CDS            dnaE-N (fragment): DPO3A_SYNY3 - Experimental evidence at protein level: Swiss-Prot protein existence level 1. DNA polymerase III is a complex, multichain enzyme responsible for most of the replicative synthesis in bacteria. This DNA polymerase also exhibits 3' to 5' exonuclease activity. The alpha chain is the DNA polymerase (By similarity). From Synechocystis sp. (strain PCC 6803 / Kazusa).
   1141..1165    -  protein_bind   attB2: mutant version of attB; recombination site for the Gateway® BP reaction BP Clonase™
   1167..1208    +  CDS            V5 tag: epitope tag from simian virus 5
   1247..1816    +  misc_feature   IRES2: internal ribosome entry site (IRES) of the encephalomyocarditis virus (EMCV)
   1816..2517    +  CDS            TagBFP: monomeric blue fluorescent protein mammalian codon-optimized
   2541..3129    +  misc_feature   WPRE: woodchuck hepatitis virus posttranscriptional regulatory element
   3180..3199    +  misc_feature   cPPT/CTS (fragment): central polypurine tract and central termination sequence of HIV-1
   3201..3434    +  LTR            3' LTR (ΔU3): self-inactivating 3' long terminal repeat (LTR) from HIV-1
   3512..3633    +  polyA_signal   SV40 poly(A) signal: SV40 polyadenylation signal
   3673..3808    +  rep_origin     SV40 ori: SV40 origin of replication
   3829..3847    -  promoter       T7 promoter: promoter for bacteriophage T7 RNA polymerase
   3855..4010    +  CDS            lacZα (fragment): LacZα fragment of β-galactosidase; lacZ fragment
   4015..4443    +  rep_origin     f1 ori (sequence partly withheld): f1 bacteriophage origin of replication; arrow indicates direction of (+) strand synthesis
   4496..4600    +  promoter       AmpR promoter: bla
   4601..5461    +  CDS            AmpR: β-lactamase; bla; confers resistance to ampicillin, carbenicillin, and related antibiotics
   5632..6220    +  rep_origin     ori: high-copy-number ColE1/pMB1/pBR322/pUC origin of replication
   6403..6495    +  CDS            lacI (fragment): lac repressor; lacI; The lac repressor binds to the lac operator to inhibit transcription in E. coli. This inhibition can be relieved by adding lactose or isopropyl-β-D-thiogalactopyranoside (IPTG).
   6508..6529    +  protein_bind   CAP binding site: CAP binding activates transcription in the presence of cAMP. E. coli catabolite activator protein
   6544..6574    +  promoter       lac promoter: promoter for the E. coli lac operon
   6582..6598    +  protein_bind   lac operator: The lac repressor binds to the lac operator to inhibit transcription in E. coli. This inhibition can be relieved by adding lactose or isopropyl-β-D-thiogalactopyranoside (IPTG). lac repressor encoded by lacI
   6643..6661    +  promoter       T3 promoter: promoter for bacteriophage T3 RNA polymerase
   6689..6915    +  promoter       RSV promoter: Rous sarcoma virus enhancer/promoter
   6916..7096    +  LTR            5' LTR (truncated): truncated 5' long terminal repeat (LTR) from HIV-1
   7143..7268    +  misc_feature   HIV-1 Ψ: packaging signal of human immunodeficiency virus type 1
   7252..7615    +  CDS            HIV-1 gag (fragment): gag protein from human immunodeficiency virus 1; gag
   7761..7994    +  misc_feature   RRE: The Rev response element (RRE) of HIV-1 allows for Rev-dependent mRNA export from the nucleus to the cytoplasm.
   8371..8397    +  CDS            Rev (fragment): human immunodeficiency virus 1 (HIV-1) Rev protein; rev; enhances nuclear export of unspliced and incompletely spliced viral mRNAs
   8398..8898    +  promoter       hPGK promoter: human phosphoglycerate kinase 1 promoter
   8960..9077    +  misc_feature   cPPT/CTS: central polypurine tract and central termination sequence of HIV-1
