[The description below was written by a language model from this plasmid's Addgene catalogue record and pLannotate feature annotations shown in this document.]
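Description:
pAC10086_pLX-Blast(1-58)-NpuDnaE(N)-IRES-TagBFP2 is a 9,129 bp lentiviral mammalian expression plasmid. It was made by Gateway cloning into the destination vector pLX-DEST-IRES-TagBFP2. In bacteria it is maintained through a high-copy ColE1/pUC-type origin and an ampicillin resistance (β-lactamase) gene; an f1 origin and remnants of a lac/lacZα cloning region are also present.

The viral portion has a third-generation, self-inactivating layout. An RSV promoter drives a truncated HIV-1 5' LTR, followed by the Ψ packaging signal with a gag fragment, the Rev response element and a cPPT/CTS. A ΔU3 3' LTR closes the transfer unit, followed by an SV40 poly(A) signal and SV40 origin.

The feature table places an hPGK promoter just upstream of the cPPT and the CMV enhancer/promoter. The CMV element sits directly before the attB1/attB2-flanked insert, consistent with the CMV-Forward sequencing primer. The record does not explain the role of the hPGK element.

The synthetic insert fuses the first 58 residues of blasticidin S deaminase (annotated as a bsr fragment) to the N-terminal half of the NpuDnaE split intein. The automated annotation labels that half by homology to the Synechocystis DnaE intein. A V5 tag sequence lies just past attB2, though the record does not show whether it is translated in frame. An EMCV IRES then allows TagBFP2 to be translated from the same transcript, and a WPRE enhances expression.

This is one half of a split selectable marker system. On its own the fragment should not confer blasticidin resistance. Resistance would be expected only when a partner construct, not described in this record, supplies the complementary intein half and the remaining marker portion, so that protein trans-splicing can reconstitute the enzyme. This arrangement allows selection for co-transduction of two vectors with a single antibiotic, with blue fluorescence marking cells that carry this half.
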