Addgene plasmid #122806: pAC10086_pLX-Blast(1-58)-NpuDnaE(N)-IRES-TagBFP2
Purpose: Plasmid 86:Lentiviral vector encoding Blast(1-58)-NpuDnaE(N)and TagBFP2
Depositing lab: Albert Cheng. Publication: Split Selectable Markers. Jillette N, Du M, Cheng AW. bioRxiv 452979 10.1101/452979.
Backbone
  Vector backbone: pAC10094_pLX-DEST-IRES-TagBFP2 (Addgene# 122814)
  Vector type: Mammalian Expression, Lentiviral
  Selectable markers: Blast(1-58)-NpuDnaE(N)
Growth in bacteria
  Bacterial resistance: Ampicillin, 100 μg/mL
  Growth temperature: 30°C
  Growth strain: NEB Stable
  Copy number: Unknown
Gene/Insert
  Gene/Insert name: Blast(1-58)-NpuDnaE(N)
  Species: Synthetic
  Cloning method: Gateway Cloning
  Sequencing primers: 5′ CMV-Forward; 3′ IRES-R
Terms and licenses: Academic/Nonprofit Terms; Industry Terms: Not Available to Industry
Depositor comments: Please visit https://www.biorxiv.org/content/10.1101/452979v2 for BioRxiv preprint.
How to cite: pAC10086_pLX-Blast(1-58)-NpuDnaE(N)-IRES-TagBFP2 was a gift from Albert Cheng (Addgene plasmid # 122806)
